Addgene plasmid #68796: wnt16-pCRII
Purpose: For in situ antisense probe
Depositing lab: David Traver. Depositing organization: University of California, San Diego (UCSD). Publication: A somitic Wnt16/Notch pathway specifies haematopoietic stem cells. Clements WK, Kim AD, Ong KG, Moore JC, Lawson ND, Traver D. Nature. 2011 Jun 8;474(7350):220-4. doi: 10.1038/nature10107. PubMed 21654806.
Backbone
  Vector backbone: pCRII
  Backbone manufacturer: invitrogen
Growth in bacteria
  Bacterial resistance: Ampicillin, 100 μg/mL
  Growth temperature: 37°C
  Growth strain: DH5alpha
  Copy number: High Copy
Gene/Insert
  Gene/Insert name: wnt16
  Species: D. rerio (zebrafish)
  Entrez Gene: wnt16 (a.k.a. zgc:77293)
Terms and licenses: Academic/Nonprofit Terms; Industry Terms: Not Available to Industry
How to cite: wnt16-pCRII was a gift from David Traver (Addgene plasmid # 68796 ; http://n2t.net/addgene:68796 ; RRID:Addgene_68796)
