[The description below was written by a language model from this plasmid's Addgene catalogue record.]
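Description:
wnt16-pCRII is a bacterial cloning plasmid carrying zebrafish (Danio rerio) wnt16 sequence in the commercial pCRII backbone, a vector designed for direct cloning of PCR products. It is maintained as a high-copy plasmid in standard E. coli cloning strains under ampicillin selection. No feature table accompanies the record, so the exact extent of the wnt16 insert (full coding sequence or a fragment), its orientation and the cloning junctions are not stated.

The stated purpose is to serve as a template for an antisense in situ hybridization probe. The pCRII backbone is generally known for having opposing bacteriophage RNA polymerase promoters (SP6 and T7) flanking the cloning site, which allows in vitro run-off transcription of either strand of an insert after the plasmid is linearized on the appropriate side. Transcribing the strand complementary to the mRNA in the presence of labelled nucleotides yields a riboprobe that hybridizes to endogenous wnt16 transcripts in fixed embryos or tissue, while the opposite strand can provide a sense control. The record does not specify which promoter or which linearizing enzyme gives the antisense product for this clone, so that would need to be determined from the insert orientation.

There is no eukaryotic promoter or expression cassette indicated, so the construct is a probe template rather than an expression vector. It is suited to mapping the spatial and temporal expression pattern of wnt16 in zebrafish. The associated work concerns a somitic Wnt16/Notch pathway involved in specifying haematopoietic stem cells.
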