>Addgene plasmid #68796 | wnt16-pCRII | addgene partial sequence | sequence record 123584 | M13-F20 5'-TGTAAAACGACGGCCAGT-3'
TAGGGCGAATTGGGCCCTCTAGATGCATGCTCGAGCGGCCGCCAGTGTGATGGATATCTGCAGAATTCGC
CCTTCAGGTGCTACATATTAGATGCAGTGGACCGGCATGAATCGTCTTTGTCAAAACGTTCAGTTCGGGA
CTTGTTAAATGAAGTGGACATGGATAATACCGGTTGTGGGATACATGCAGTTCATCATTTATTCCTTATA
TGGCTCTCCGTTTACCCTTTGTGCTCTCAGGGAAGTTGGATGTGGTTGGGCATCACATCTGTAGGAGTGC
CCGAGAAGTTGGGTTGCGCGCATTTGCCCCTGTCGCACAAGCAGAAGGAGCTGTGCGCGCGCAAACCGCA
TCTTCTACCGAGCGTTAAAGAGGGCGCGCGCCTGGGCATCACCGAGTGCCAAACTCAGTTCAGACACGAA
CGCTGGAACTGCTCGACCCGACGGGACCCGAACGTGTTCGGCTACGAGCTCACGAGCGGGACTAAAGAGA
CAGCGTTCATCCATGCAGTAATGGCTGCCGGCCTGGTTCATGCAGTCACCCGCTCTTGCAGTGCAGGAAA
TATGACAGAGTGTTCATGCGACACAAGCCTGTTGGGCAGCGGGTCGCCTACCGAGGGCTGGCATTGGGGC
GGCTGCTCTGATGACATCGCCTTCGGGACTTCATTCAGCCGCCGCTTTATTGACAGTGCAGCGAAAAACA
CCTCGACCCGTGGTGAGGAGGCCCTGCTCATTATGAAGCAGCATAACAGTGAGGCTGGGAGACAGGCGGT
GGCCAAAACAATGTTGACAGACTGCCGCTGTCATGGCGTATCGGGTTCATGTGCGGTAAAGACGTGTTGG
CGCACAATGGCTGCATTTGAGCGTGTGGGCGCCTACCTGAAGGATCGCTATGAAACCAGCGTTTCATGTT
GTGGACCGTTCCAAACGTAAGGTGCGACGCAAGGATAAAGAGCAACGCCATGTGCCTATCACCAAAGATG
AGTTAATCTTCTTCAACAAATCGCCCAATTATTGCTTGGAAGAACCGCCGGCTGGGCGTGACGGGGAACA
