>Addgene plasmid #68796 | wnt16-pCRII | addgene partial sequence | sequence record 123585 | M13-Rev 5'-CAGGAAACAGCTATGACC-3'
CTATAGAATACTCAAGCTATGCATCAAGCTTGGTACCGAGCTCGGATCCACTAGTAACGGCCGCCAGTGT
GCTGGAATTCGCCCTTTTACTTGCAGGTGTGCATGTCATTCATTGTCTCGCAGCGTCTGCAGCGAACATA
ACAGCACCAGACGAACTTACACTCGCAGCGCTCTACATGTCGCACCACATGTGTGTTGTATCCCCGTCCG
CAGCACAGCAGGTTGCAGCCGTCGGGCCCGGCCGAAGTTCTGTTACACTTGCGGCCCCTGGTCCCCGTCA
CGCCCAGCCGCCGGTCCTCCAAGCAATAATTGGGCGATTTGTTGAAGAAGATTAACTCATCTTTGGTGAT
AGGCACATGGCGTTGCTCTTTATCCTTGCGTCGCACCTTACGTTTGGAACGGTCCACAACATGAACGCTG
GTTTCATAGCGATCCTTCAGGTAGGCGCCCACACGCTCAAATGCAGCCATTGTGCGCCAACACGTCTTTA
CCGCACATGAACCCGATACGCCATGACAGCGGCAGTCTGTCAACATTGTTTTGGCCACCGCCTGTCTCCC
AGCCTCACTGTTATGCTGCTTCATAATGAGCAGGGCCTCCTCACCACGGGTCGAGGTGTTTTTCGCTGCA
CTGTCAATAAAGCGGCGGCTGAATGAAGTCCCGAAGGCGATGTCATCAGAGCAGCCGCCCCAATGCCAGC
CCTCGGTAGGCGACCCGCTGCCCAACAGGCTTGTGTCGCATGAACACTCTGTCATATTTCCTGCACTGCA
AGAGCGGGTGACTGCATGAACCAGGCCGGCAGCCATTACTGCATGGATGAACGCTGTCTCTTTAGTCCCG
CTCGTGAGCTCGTAGCCGAACACGTTCGGGTTCCCGTCGGGTCGAGCAGTTCCAGCGTTCGTGTCTGAAC
TGAGTTTGGCACTCGGTGATGCCCAGGCGCGCGCCCTCTTTAACGCTCGGTAGAAGATGCGGTTTGCGCG
CGCACAGCTCCTTCTGCTTGTGCGACAGGGGGCAATGCGCGCAAACCCAACTTCTCGGGCACTCCTACAG
ATGTGATGCCCAAACCACATCCAACTTCCCTGAAAGCACAAGGTAAACGG
